>Addgene plasmid #225603 | pEND-321_Cacnes_ori | addgene full sequence | sequence record 451386 | Addgene NGS Result
TCTAGAGGAAATCAGAGCTTGAGGCTGCCGGAGCGACGGTAGACCCGTCCGGTTGGGTGGTGCCACTGCG
TGCACTCAAGGTCGTTTTTGGGGTGTCAGATGTGACCTCGAATGCGGAATTCATAGGATAGATTCTGGAA
ACTTTACCGTCCGAGCTCAGGCTTACCTTACTCGAGCAATAAACAGTTGATAGGGCTTCTCCGTTACCAT
GGTTCAGCCAAAAAACTTAAGACCGCCGGTCTTGTCCACTACCTTGCAGTAATGCGGTGGACAGGATCGG
CGGTTTTCTTTTCTCTTCTCAATTCTTCTGACCTGTAACGAATAATAGATAGTAAAGTAGTCTCCGATTG
AGTTTTCTCTGCCGAGTCCCACCCAGTTCTGTGATTTCAGTAAGTTGGTAATTGATACACTGTTGCGAGA
ACTGGTGCCTGGTAGTAGATAGGTTGTTATTGAGTAAGAAGGTAAAGTGAACGAAATCCCTGAAACTGAG
ACTGTAGAAAATAAGCTTGTCCAGACTATTGGATCCAAGAGATTTCTACACGATTGAGCACTGTCTCCTG
CAGGCTCGGTACCAAATTCCAGAAAAGAGGCCTCCCGAAAGGGGGGCCTTTTTTCGTTTTGGTCCTAATA
GATAAAGGATAGGTCTGGTAGTGTTGTTCGTTCTCGCAGGTAAATCAATAATACTCTGCAGTTCCGTAGA
CTTTTCAGTGGGACAGGGTAGCGATAACAGATAGATTGTAATAAGACACAGTAGGTGCTCGTAGTTGCGT
GAAGAGAACCGCTCAGGAAATCCAGTCAGAAGTATTGGTAATCGTTGAAAACTCAGTCGACGCACTTACT
GAAGACGTCCTATTACACTCGTCGTTGGAAACTGAAGATGCGGCCGCGGAAACACAGAAAAAAGCCCGCA
CCTGACAGTGCGGGCTTTTTTTTTCGACCAAAGGTAGCGAACGACGAGTCACTGTTGAGGATAAATACTT
TCTCTACTAGCTAGCTGTTACACAGGTCCTCAGCGGCGCGCCCGCCCGGTCATGACGCTGAGTTAGTGGC
GCAGCTGCGCTCTGAGAACGAGTTTCGACCCTGACAGCCGGCGAGCTGTTCAGGCGAAGATCGCACAGCT
GCGCGAGGAACTAGCCGCAATGCCCGAACACGCCCCAGCCATCCCTTGGAGCAGGTGGCAGCGTCAGGGG
AGTCGGGGGATGTTTGGCAGGGGATGTGGAAAGAGAGTTCGCTTTGCTCACATGGCTCAACCGGGTAACT
AACTGATATGGGCTCTTCGTCGCCCACTTTGAACACGCCGAGGAATGGACCACGCTGAACGTGACTCGCA
TGCTTCACTGCATGTATGGATTCGTTCGAGACTTTGTTCCCTGAGAGCTGGCTGCCACGCAAGCCGCTGG
CGTCAGCCGAGAAGTCTGGGGCGTACCGGCACGTGACTCGGCAGAGGGCGCTGGAGCTGCCTTACATCGA
AGCGAACCCGTTGGTCATGCAGTCCTTGGTCATCACCGATCGAGATGCTTCGGATGCTGACTGGGCCGCA
GACCTCGCTGGGCTGCCTTCACCGTCCTACGTGTCCATGAACCGTGTCACGACCACCGGACACATCGTCT
ATGCCTTGAAGAACCCTGTGTGTCTGACCGATGCCGCGCGGCGACGGCCTATCAACCTGCTCGCCCGCGT
CGAGCAGGGCCTATGCGACGTTCTCGGCGGCGATGCATCCTACGGGCACCGGATCACAAAGAACCCGCTC
AGCACCGCCCATGCGACCCTCTGGGGCCCCGCAGACGCGCTCTACGAGCTGCGCGCCCTCGCACACACCC
TCGACGAGATCCACGCACTGCCGGAGGCAGGGAACCCGCGTCGCAACGTCACCCGATCAACGGTCGGCCG
CAACGTCACCCTGTTCGACACCACCCGCATGTGGGCATACCGGGCCGTCCGGCACTCCTGGGGCGGCCCG
GTCGCCGAATGGGAGCACACCGTATTCGAGCACATCCACCTACTGAACGAAACGATCATCGCCGACGAGT
TCGCCACAGGCCCCCTCGGCTTGAACGAACTTAAGCACTTATCTCGATCCATTTCCCGATGGGTCTGGCG
CAACTTCACCCCCGAAACCTTCCGCGCACGCCAGAAAGCGATCAGCCTCCGTGGAGCATCCAAAGGCGGC
AAAGAAGGCGGCCACAAAGGCGGCATTGCCAGTGGCGCATCACGGCGTGCCCATACCCGTCAACAGTTCT
TGGAGGGTCTGTCATGACCACACGTGAACGCCTCCCCCGCAACGGCTACAGCATCGCCGCCGCTGCGAAA
AAGCTCGGTGTCTCCGAGTCCACCGTCAAGCGGTGGACTTCCGAGCCACGCGAGGAGTTCGTGGCCCGCG
TTGCCGCACGCCACGCGCGGATTCGTGAGCTGCGCTCGGAGGGTCAGAGCATGCGTGCGATTGCTGCCGA
GGTCGGGGTTTCCGTGGGCACCGTGCACTACGCGCTGAACAAGAATCGAACTGACGCATGACCGTAACGC
CGCACGATGAGCATTTTCTTGATCGTGCACCGCTTGGCACTACGTTCGCGTGCGGTTGCACAGTGCGCGC
CACGTTCTTATCCTGCGGCCATTGTGGCTACAGCCAATGGGGGGCATCAGCAACGGACGTTGAACCCGGT
GGGCAAGTGTTACTCAGGGGGACATGCCCAGTCTGCGGCGCTCGGATTGACGGTATGGCAGTCGTGCATG
CGGCCCCACCGTCAAACTCATTCAGGTATCAGTGAGAACCCTCATGGCACCCCCTCGTGACACGTTCTCG
TTGCGATCAGCTGCGGCCAAGCTGATCTTCGGGCAGCGTTGGGTCCTGGCCACGGGTGCGCATGATCGTG
CTCCTGTCGTTGAGGACCCGGCTAGGCTGGCGGGGTTGCCTTACTGATCAGGCCGCGTTGCTGGCGTTTT
TCCATAGGCTCCGCCCCCCTGACGAGCATCACAAAAATCGACGCTCAAGTCAGAGGTGGCGAAACCCGAC
AGGACTATAAAGATACCAGGCGTTTCCCCCTGGAAGCTCCCTCGTGCGCTCTCCTGTTCCGACCCTGCCG
CTTACCGGATACCTGTCCGCCTTTCTCCCTTCGGGAAGCGTGGCGCTTTCTCATAGCTCACGCTGTAGGT
ATCTCAGTTCGGTGTAGGTCGTTCGCTCCAAGCTGGGCTGTGTGCACGAACCCCCCGTTCAGCCCGACCG
CTGCGCCTTATCCGGTAACTATCGTCTTGAGTCCAACCCGGTAAGACACGACTTATCGCCACTGGCAGCA
GCCACTGGTAACAGGATTAGCAGAGCGAGGTATGTAGGCGGTGCTACAGAGTTCTTGAAGTGGTGGCCTA
ACTACGGCTACACTAGAAGAACAGTATTTGGTATCTGCGCTCTGCTGAAGCCAGTTACCTTCGGAAAAAG
AGTTGGTAGCTCTTGATCCGGCAAACAAACCACCGCTGGTAGCGGTGGTTTTTTTGTTTGCAAGCAGCAG
ATTACGCGCAGAAAAAAAGGATCTCAAGAAGATCCTTTGATCTTTTCTACGGGGTCTGACGCTCAGTGGA
ACGAAAACTCACGTTAAGGGATTTTGGTCATGAGGCGCCTCACCAATGCTTGATGAGGGAGGCACCGATC
TCGGCGATCTGACGGTTGCGCTCATCCATCGTGGCCTGGGAGCCGGTCGTGTAGATCACCACGATGCGGC
TGGGCTTACCGTCGGGACCGAGAGCCGCGATGATGCCACGCGAGCCGCGCTCACCAGCACCCGACTTGTC
CGCGATGAACCAACCGGCCGGGAGCGCGCTGCGCAACAGCGGGCCAGCGACCTTGTCGGCCTCCATCCAG
TCGATCAGTTGCTGACGGGAGGCCAGAGTGAGGAGTTCACCGGTCAGGAGTTTACGGAGGGTGGTAGCCA
TAGCCGCGGGCATAGTCGTGTCGCGCTCGTCGTTCGGGATAGCCTCATTAAGTTCGGGTTCCCAACGGTC
CAGACGGGTCACGTGGTCGCCCATGTTGTGGAGAAAAGCCGTCAGCTCTTTCGGGCCACCGATGGTCGTC
AACAGCAGATTGGCGGCAGTGTTGTCGGACATAGTGATGGCCGCGGAGCACAGCTCGCGCACGGTCATCC
CATCGGTCAGATGTTTCTCCGTGACCGGGGAGTATTCGACCAGGTCGTTCTGGGAGTAATGAATGCGACG
GCCCAGTTGCTCCTGCCCAGCATCCACCCGGCTAAGCACAGCGCCGCAGAGGAGGACCTTGAACGTGGAC
ATCATGGGGAAACGCTCCTCAGGGCGGAAAGACTCCAGAATCTTACCGGAGTTCAGGTCCAACTCGATAT
AACCGACGCGCGCCCCCAGCTGATCCTCGGCGTCCTTGACCTTGACCAGGGTTTCCGGATGGGCAAAAAC
CGGCAAGCAAAAGGCCGCAAAAAATGGGATAAGGGCAACGCGGAAGTGCTGGATCGACATACTCTTCCTT
TTTCAATATTATTGAAGCATTTATCAGGGTTATTGTCTCATGAGCGGATACATATTTGAATGTATTTAGA
AAAATAAACAAATAGGGGTTCCGCGACTAGTTCCCCGAAAAGTGCCACCTGACGTTAAGAAACCATTATT
ATCATGACATTAACCTATAAAAATAGGCGTATCACGAGGCCCTTTCGTCTACAATCAGCGCTGACCCGGA
CCGCCACGACGGCCTGGACGACCGCCGGTACGACCACCACCCGAAGGGCCACGACGACCACCCTGGTCGC
CCTGCTCGCGCTCCCCGGTACGACCATCGTCGCGATTACGGCCAGAGGACCGACGGTCACCGTGGCCGGA
GGCCTGACGGTCGCGACGGTCCTGACCACCCGTCCGACGGTCGCCACGATCCTGGCCACCCGTACGGCGG
TCACCACGATCCTGACCACCCGTACGACGGCCGCGCTGCGGTTGGCCACCGCGCGGCTCGTTCTTCTGGT
CAAGGCGCTCGAAGAGCCGCAGCCATTGCTCCGGCCGGACGTAGGCCACGACAGCACCACCACCCACGCC
GGCATGGTCCAGCGCAGCCTCCACGCGACGACGAGGGTACTTGCGCAGGAGGGAGGCTTGAATGTTGCCG
CCGACACCAGTAAAACACAACTCCACCATGCTCTCGTAGCGCTCAAGGGCAGCACCCTCCAACAGCGGTT
CAGCGCGGCGACGCAGACGCATGATGGCGGAATCGACCTTCGGGACCGGCTTGAACAAGCGGCGATCGAC
CTTCTCGACGAACTCCCACTCGAAGAGCGGCCAAGTCATGACCGTGAGGCGGGACCAGCGGCCATAATCA
CCGGTGCGCTTACGGGCAAATTCGAGTTGGGTAACCATCGTGGCGGTTTCGATCGTCGGAGCCTCCAGGC
ACCAATCGACGATCGCAGACGTGATGCCGTACGGGATCGCGCCGACGAAGGCAAACGGCTCGGGAGGGGG
CTCGGCGGTCAGGAAGTCCGCGTTGACGACCTCGATATTCGGGTGGCCGGACAGCTTCTCACGCAGGGAC
TTCGCCAAGCGCGGGTCGATCTCGTAGCTCGTCACCTGGCGGGCCCGATCGGCAAGCTCACGGGTCAGCA
GACCCTCGCCTGGGCCAGCCTCCAGGACCGGAAGGTCGGGGCGCAGTTCGGCCGTTTCCGCGATGCGGGC
GATCGTCTTACGGTCACGAAGGAAATTCTGACCGAATTGACGGCGGTTGCGGTCCCGCTCAGTACGGCCC
AGGACCGGGCGGTTCTGGTTCGGGTGCTGGCGGTCCTGGTTGCGGCGACGCGGGCGCGGTTGCTCGTCGG
ACGACGACATGACGATCTCCCGATGTGTCGTACGTATGGGAATTGACGAAAATCATATAGATTTTCAGTT
GAAGTGTAGCACTGCATAGTGTCATCGAAGTGTCGGCGGCAACGGTATGCCCGGTAGGGGGTGGGTCTGC
CTTTCGGTTTCGTGAACCTGATGCGGCGACGCGCATGTAGCCGATAACCCCTAGACTCGCCCGTGCAGAT
CGTCGGTGT
Features (pLannotate 1.2.2; 4 found; start..end, strand, type, name):
   2939..3527    -  rep_origin     ori: high-copy-number ColE1/pMB1/pBR322/pUC origin of replication
   3613..4470    -  CDS            bla: BLAT_ECOLX - Experimental evidence at protein level: Swiss-Prot protein existence level 1. TEM-type are the most prevalent beta-lactamases in enterobacteria; they hydrolyze the beta-lactam bond in susceptible beta-lactam antibiotics, thus conferring resistance to penicillins and cephalosporins. TEM-3 and TEM-4 are capable of hydrolyzing cefotaxime and ceftazidime. TEM-5 is capable of hydrolyzing ceftazidime. TEM-6 is capable of hydrolyzing ceftazidime and aztreonam. TEM-8/CAZ-2, TEM- 16/CAZ-7 and TEM-24/CAZ-6 are markedly active against ceftazidime. IRT- 4 shows resistance to beta-lactamase in
   4471..4575    -  promoter       AmpR promoter: bla
   4678..5820    -  CDS            ermE: ERME_SACEN - Experimental evidence at protein level: Swiss-Prot protein existence level 1. This protein produces a dimethylation of the adenine residue at position 2085 in 23S rRNA, resulting in reduced affinity between ribosomes and macrolide-lincosamide-streptogramin B antibiotics. From Saccharopolyspora erythraea (strain ATCC 11635 / DSM 40517 / JCM 4748 / NBRC 13426 / NCIMB 8594 / NRRL 2338).
