[The description below was written by a language model from this plasmid's Addgene catalogue record and pLannotate feature annotations shown in this document.]
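Description:
pEND-321_Cacnes_ori is an empty-backbone shuttle vector for recombinant expression in the skin commensal Cutibacterium acnes, catalogued as a bacterial expression and synthetic biology plasmid. It derives from pBRESP36A and, according to the record, was reworked to reduce its size and to make it suitable for modular assembly. The sequenced plasmid is about 6.0 kb and carries no insert, so the user supplies any promoter, coding sequence or other expression parts; the record does not describe a built-in expression cassette or cloning site.

For propagation in E. coli, the plasmid carries a high-copy ColE1/pBR322-type origin and a TEM-type bla gene driven by its native AmpR promoter, giving ampicillin selection. Selection in C. acnes relies on ermE, a 23S rRNA adenine dimethylase originally from Saccharopolyspora erythraea. This enzyme lowers ribosome affinity for macrolide, lincosamide and streptogramin B antibiotics, which matches the erythromycin marker listed in the catalogue.

The automated annotation found only four features, all within roughly the second half of the sequence. The first ~2.9 kb is unannotated. The plasmid's name and its description as replicative in C. acnes suggest that this region holds the pBRESP36A-derived replication functions for the Cutibacterium host, but the feature table does not confirm this.

The vector is intended as a chassis for building and maintaining episomal expression constructs in C. acnes. The associated work concerns engineering this commensal to deliver antioxidant activities to the skin.
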