Addgene plasmid #225603: pEND-321_Cacnes_ori
Purpose: (Empty Backbone) Cutibacterium acnes replicative plasmid for recombinant expression. pBRESP36A-based vector optimized for reduced size and modular assembly, harbouring a high-copy pBR322 E. coli ori
Depositing lab: Marc Güell. Depositing organization: Universitat Pompeu Fabra. Publication: Synthetically programmed antioxidant delivery by a domesticated skin commensal. Nevot G, Santos-Moreno J, Campama-Sanz N, Toloza L, Parra-Cid C, Jansen PAM, Barbier I, Ledesma-Amaro R, van den Bogaard EH, Guell M. Cell Syst. 2025 Feb 19;16(2):101169. doi: 10.1016/j.cels.2025.101169. Epub 2025 Feb 6. PubMed 39919749.
Backbone
  Vector backbone: pBRESP36A
  Vector type: Bacterial Expression, Synthetic Biology
  Selectable markers: Erythromycin
Growth in bacteria
  Bacterial resistance: Ampicillin, 100 μg/mL
  Growth temperature: 37°C
  Growth strain: DH5alpha
  Copy number: High Copy
Gene/Insert
  Gene/Insert name: None
Terms and licenses: Academic/Nonprofit Terms; Industry Terms: Not Available to Industry
How to cite: pEND-321_Cacnes_ori was a gift from Marc Güell (Addgene plasmid # 225603 ; http://n2t.net/addgene:225603 ; RRID:Addgene_225603)
